>Addgene plasmid #80405 | pCMV6-Neo-ISG15-LRAA | addgene full sequence | sequence record 152867 | Addgene assembled full plasmid sequence
AACAAAATATTAACGCTTACAATTTCCATTCGCCATTCAGGCTGCGCAACTGTTGGGAAGGGCGATCGGT
GCGGGCCTCTTCGCTATTACGCCAGCTGGCGAAAGGGGGATGTGCTGCAAGGCGATTAAGTTGGGTAACG
CCAGGGTTTTCCCAGTCACGACGTTGTAAAACGACGGCCAGTGCCAAGCTGATCTATACATTGAATCAAT
ATTGGCAATTAGCCATATTAGTCATTGGTTATATAGCATAAATCAATATTGGCTATTGGCCATTGCATAC
GTTGTATCTATATCATAATATGTACATTTATATTGGCTCATGTCCAATATGACCGCCATGTTGACATTGA
TTATTGACTAGTTATTAATAGTAATCAATTACGGGGTCATTAGTTCATAGCCCATATATGGAGTTCCGCG
TTACATAACTTACGGTAAATGGCCCGCCTGGCTGACCGCCCAACGACCCCCGCCCATTGACGTCAATAAT
GACGTATGTTCCCATAGTAACGCCAATAGGGACTTTCCATTGACGTCAATGGGTGGAGTATTTACGGTAA
ACTGCCCACTTGGCAGTACATCAAGTGTATCATATGCCAAGTCCGCCCCCTATTGACGTCAATGACGGTA
AATGGCCCGCCTGGCATTATGCCCAGTACATGACCTTACGGGACTTTCCTACTTGGCAGTACATCTACGT
ATTAGTCATCGCTATTACCATGGTGATGCGGTTTTGGCAGTACACCAATGGGCGTGGATAGCGGTTTGAC
TCACGGGGATTTCCAAGTCTCCACCCCATTGACGTCAATGGGAGTTTGTTTTGGCACCAAAATCAACGGG
ACTTTCCAAAATGTCGTAATAACCCCGCCCCGTTGACGCAAATGGGCGGTAGGCGTGTACGGTGGGAGGT
CTATATAAGCAGAGCTCGTTTAGTGAACCGTCAGAATTTTGTAATACGACTCACTATAGGGCGGCCGCGG
TGCTGCCTGCCGAAGCCGGCGGCTGAGAGGCAGCGAACTCATCTTTGCCAGTACAGGAGCTCGTGCCGTG
GCCCACAGCCCACAGCCCACAGCCATGGGCTGGGACCTGACGGTGAAGATGCTGGCGGGCAACGAATTCC
AGGTGTCCCTGAGCAGCTCCATGTCGGTGTCAGAGCTGAAGGCGCAGATCACCCAGAAGATCGGCGTGCA
CGCCTTCCAGCAGCGTCTGGCTGTCCACCCGAGCGGTGTGGCGCTGCAGGACAGGGTCCCCCTTGCCAGC
CAGGGCCTGGGCCCCGGCAGCACGGTCCTGCTGGTGGTGGACAAATGCGACGAA
[210 nt withheld, positions 1315-1524]
AATCTGCGCCTGCGGGCAGCCGGCACAGAGCCTGGCGGGCGGAGCTAAGGGCCTCCACCAGCATCCGAGC
AGGATCAAGGGCCGGAAATAAAGGCTGTTGTAAAGAGGCGGCCGCGGTCATAGCTGTTTCCTGAACAGAT
CCCGGGTGGCATCCCTGTGACCCCTCCCCAGTGCCTCTCCTGGCCCTGGAAGTTGCCACTCCAGTGCCCA
CCAGCCTTGTCCTAATAAAATTAAGTTGCATCATTTTGTCTGACTAGGTGTCCTTCTATAATATTATGGG
GTGGAGGGGGGTGGTATGGAGCAAGGGGCAAGTTGGGAAGACAACCTGTAGGGCCTGCGGGGTCTATTGG
GAACCAAGCTGGAGTGCAGTGGCACAATCTTGGCTCACTGCAATCTCCGCCTCCTGGGTTCAAGCGATTC
TCCTGCCTCAGCCTCCCGAGTTGTTGGGATTCCAGGCATGCATGACCAGGCTCAGCTAATTTTTGTTTTT
TTGGTAGAGACGGGGTTTCACCATATTGGCCAGGCTGGTCTCCAACTCCTAATCTCAGGTGATCTACCCA
CCTTGGCCTCCCAAATTGCTGGGATTACAGGCGTGAACCACTGCTCCCTTCCCTGTCCTTCTGATTTTAA
AATAACTATACCAGCAGGAGGACGTCCAGACACAGCATAGGCTACCTGGCCATGCCCAACCGGTGGGACA
TTTGAGTTGCTTGCTTGGCACTGTCCTCTCATGCGTTGGGTCCACTCAGTAGATGCCTGTTGAATTGGGT
ACGCGGCCAGCTTGGCTGTGGAATGTGTGTCAGTTAGGGTGTGGAAAGTCCCCAGGCTCCCCAGCAGGCA
GAAGTATGCAAAGCATGCATCTCAATTAGTCAGCAACCAGGTGTGGAAAGTCCCCAGGCTCCCCAGCAGG
CAGAAGTATGCAAAGCATGCATCTCAATTAGTCAGCAACCATAGTCCCGCCCCTAACTCCGCCCATCCCG
CCCCTAACTCCGCCCAGTTCCGCCCATTCTCCGCCCCATGGCTGACTAATTTTTTTTATTTATGCAGAGG
CCGAGGCCGCCTCGGCCTCTGAGCTATTCCAGAAGTAGTGAGGAGGCTTTTTTGGAGGCCTAGGCTTTTG
CAAAAAGCTCCCGGGAGCTTGTATATCCATTTTCGGATCTGATCAAGAGACAGGATGAGGATCGTTTCGC
ATGATTGAACAAGATGGATTGCACGCAGGTTCTCCGGCCGCTTGGGTGGAGAGGCTATTCGGCTATGACT
GGGCACAACAGACAATCGGCTGCTCTGATGCCGCCGTGTTCCGGCTGTCAGCGCAGGGGCGCCCGGTTCT
TTTTGTCAAGACCGACCTGTCCGGTGCCCTGAATGAACTGCAGGACGAGGCAGCGCGGCTATCGTGGCTG
GCCACGACGGGCGTTCCTTGCGCAGCTGTGCTCGACGTTGTCACTGAAGCGGGAAGGGACTGGCTGCTAT
TGGGCGAAGTGCCGGGGCAGGATCTCCTGTCATCTCACCTTGCTCCTGCCGAGAAAGTATCCATCATGGC
TGATGCAATGCGGCGGCTGCATACGCTTGATCCGGCTACCTGCCCATTCGACCACCAAGCGAAACATCGC
ATCGAGCGAGCACGTACTCGGATGGAAGCCGGTCTTGTCGATCAGGATGATCTGGACGAAGAGCATCAGG
GGCTCGCGCCAGCCGAACTGTTCGCCAGGCTCAAGGCGCGCATGCCCGACGGCGAGGATCTCGTCGTGAC
CCATGGCGATGCCTGCTTGCCGAATATCATGGTGGAAAATGGCCGCTTTTCTGGATTCATCGACTGTGGC
CGGCTGGGTGTGGCGGACCGCTATCAGGACATAGCGTTGGCTACCCGTGATATTGCTGAAGAGCTTGGCG
GCGAATGGGCTGACCGCTTCCTCGTGCTTTACGGTATCGCCGCTCCCGATTCGCAGCGCATCGCCTTCTA
TCGCCTTCTTGACGAGTTCTTCTGAGCGGGACTCTGGGGTTCGAAATGACCGACCAAGCGACGCCCAACC
TGCCATCACGAGATTTCGATTCCACCGCCGCCTTCTATGAAAGGTTGGGCTTCGGAATCGTTTTCCGGGA
CGCCGGCTGGATGATCCTCCAGCGCGGGGATCTCATGCTGGAGTTCTTCGCCCACCCCAACTTGTTTATT
GCAGCTTATAATGGTTACAAATAAAGCAATAGCATCACAAATTTCACAAATAAAGCATTTTTTTCACTGC
ATTCTAGTTGTGGTTTGTCCAAACTCATCAATGTATCTTATCATGTCTGTATACCGTCGACCTCTAGCTA
GAGCTTGGCGTAATCATGGTCATAGCTGTTTCCTGTGTGAAATTGTTATCCGCTCACAATTCCACACAAC
ATACGAGCCGGAAGCATAAAGTGTAAAGCCTGGGGTGCCTAATGAGTGAGCTAACTCACATTAATTGCGT
TGCGCTCACTGCCCGCTTTCCAGTCGGGAAACCTGTCGTGCCAGCTGCATTAATGAATCGGCCAACGCGC
GGGGAGAGGCGGTTTGCGTATTGGGCGCTCTTCCGCTTCCTCGCTCACTGACTCGCTGCGCTCGGTCGTT
CGGCTGCGGCGAGCGGTATCAGCTCACTCAAAGGCGGTAATACGGTTATCCACAGAATCAGGGGATAACG
CAGGAAAGAACATGTGAGCAAAAGGCCAGCAAAAGGCCAGGAACCGTAAAAAGGCCGCGTTGCTGGCGTT
TTTCCATAGGCTCCGCCCCCCTGACGAGCATCACAAAAATCGACGCTCAAGTCAGAGGTGGCGAAACCCG
ACAGGACTATAAAGATACCAGGCGTTTCCCCCTGGAAGCTCCCTCGTGCGCTCTCCTGTTCCGACCCTGC
CGCTTACCGGATACCTGTCCGCCTTTCTCCCTTCGGGAAGCGTGGCGCTTTCTCATAGCTCACGCTGTAG
GTATCTCAGTTCGGTGTAGGTCGTTCGCTCCAAGCTGGGCTGTGTGCACGAACCCCCCGTTCAGCCCGAC
CGCTGCGCCTTATCCGGTAACTATCGTCTTGAGTCCAACCCGGTAAGACACGACTTATCGCCACTGGCAG
CAGCCACTGGTAACAGGATTAGCAGAGCGAGGTATGTAGGCGGTGCTACAGAGTTCTTGAAGTGGTGGCC
TAACTACGGCTACACTAGAAGAACAGTATTTGGTATCTGCGCTCTGCTGAAGCCAGTTACCTTCGGAAAA
AGAGTTGGTAGCTCTTGATCCGGCAAACAAACCACCGCTGGTAGCGGTTTTTTTGTTTGCAAGCAGCAGA
TTACGCGCAGAAAAAAAGGATCTCAAGAAGATCCTTTGATCTTTTCTACGGGGTCTGACGCTCAGTGGAA
CGAAAACTCACGTTAAGGGATTTTGGTCATGAGATTATCAAAAAGGATCTTCACCTAGATCCTTTTAAAT
TAAAAATGAAGTTTTAAATCAATCTAAAGTATATATGAGTAAACTTGGTCTGACAGTTACCAATGCTTAA
TCAGTGAGGCACCTATCTCAGCGATCTGTCTATTTCGTTCATCCATAGTTGCCTGACTCCCCGTCGTGTA
GATAACTACGATACGGGAGGGCTTACCATCTGGCCCCAGTGCTGCAATGATACCGCGAGACCCACGCTCA
CCGGCTCCAGATTTATCAGCAATAAACCAGCCAGCCGGAAGGGCCGAGCGCAGAAGTGGTCCTGCAACTT
TATCCGCCTCCATCCAGTCTATTAATTGTTGCCGGGAAGCTAGAGTAAGTAGTTCGCCAGTTAATAGTTT
GCGCAACGTTGTTGCCATTGCTACAGGCATCGTGGTGTCACGCTCGTCGTTTGGTATGGCTTCATTCAGC
TCCGGTTCCCAACGATCAAGGCGAGTTACATGATCCCCCATGTTGTGCAAAAAAGCGGTTAGCTCCTTCG
GTCCTCCGATCGTTGTCAGAAGTAAGTTGGCCGCAGTGTTATCACTCATGGTTATGGCAGCACTGCATAA
TTCTCTTACTGTCATGCCATCCGTAAGATGCTTTTCTGTGACTGGTGAGTACTCAACCAAGTCATTCTGA
GAATAGTGTATGCGGCGACCGAGTTGCTCTTGCCCGGCGTCAATACGGGATAATACCGCGCCACATAGCA
GAACTTTAAAAGTGCTCATCATTGGAAAACGTTCTTCGGGGCGAAAACTCTCAAGGATCTTACCGCTGTT
GAGATCCAGTTCGATGTAACCCACTCGTGCACCCAACTGATCTTCAGCATCTTTTACTTTCACCAGCGTT
TCTGGGTGAGCAAAAACAGGAAGGCAAAATGCCGCAAAAAAGGGAATAAGGGCGACACGGAAATGTTGAA
TACTCATACTCTTCCTTTTTCAATATTATTGAAGCATTTATCAGGGTTATTGTCTCATGAGCGGATACAT
ATTTGAATGTATTTAGAAAAATAAACAAATAGGGGTTCCGCGCACATTTCCCCGAAAAGTGCCACCTG
[124 nt withheld, positions 6003-6126]
C
[91 nt withheld, positions 6128-6218]
A
[49 nt withheld, positions 6220-6268]
CCTTTGACGTTGGAGTCCACGTTCTTT
[37 nt withheld, positions 6296-6332]
ACCCTATCTCGGTCTATTCTTTTGATTTATAAGGGATTTTGCCGATTTCGGCCTATTGGTTAAAAAATGA
GCTGATTTAACAAAAATTTAACGCGAATTTTAACAAAATATT
Features (pLannotate 1.2.2; 19 found; start..end, strand, type, name):
      1..25      +  rep_origin     M13 ori (fragment): M13 bacteriophage origin of replication; arrow indicates direction of (+) strand synthesis
     29..183     -  CDS            lacZα (fragment): LacZα fragment of β-galactosidase; lacZ fragment
    343..722     +  enhancer       CMV enhancer: human cytomegalovirus immediate early enhancer
    724..923     +  promoter       CMV promoter: human cytomegalovirus (CMV) immediate early promoter
    952..970     +  promoter       T7 promoter: promoter for bacteriophage T7 RNA polymerase
   1075..1569    +  CDS            ISG15 (sequence partly withheld): ISG15_HUMAN - Also known as G1P2, UCRP. Experimental evidence at protein level: Swiss-Prot protein existence level 1. Ubiquitin-like protein which plays a key role in the innate immune response to viral infection either via its conjugation to a target protein (ISGylation) or via its action as a free or unconjugated protein. ISGylation involves a cascade of enzymatic reactions involving E1, E2, and E3 enzymes which catalyze the conjugation of ISG15 to a lysine residue in the target protein. Its target proteins include IFIT1, MX1/MxA, PPM1B, UBE2L6, UBA7, CHMP5, CHMP2A, CHMP4B and CHMP6. Can als
   1668..2290    +  polyA_signal   hGH poly(A) signal: human growth hormone polyadenylation signal
   2319..2648    +  promoter       SV40 promoter: SV40 enhancer and early promoter
   2715..3506    +  CDS            neo: KKA2_KLEPN - Also known as kan, nptII. Experimental evidence at protein level: Swiss-Prot protein existence level 1. Resistance to kanamycin, neomycin, paromomycin, ribostamycin, butirosin and gentamicin B. From Klebsiella pneumoniae.
   3530..3688    +  CDS            ble (fragment): BLE_KLEPN - Experimental evidence at protein level: Swiss-Prot protein existence level 1. Binding protein with a strong affinity to the bleomycin family of antibiotics. Binds to CL990; an antimitotic-antibiotic compound. From Klebsiella pneumoniae.
   3683..3804    +  polyA_signal   SV40 poly(A) signal: SV40 polyadenylation signal
   3877..3893    -  protein_bind   lac operator: The lac repressor binds to the lac operator to inhibit transcription in E. coli. This inhibition can be relieved by adding lactose or isopropyl-β-D-thiogalactopyranoside (IPTG). lac repressor encoded by lacI
   3901..3931    -  promoter       lac promoter: promoter for the E. coli lac operon
   3946..3967    -  protein_bind   CAP binding site: CAP binding activates transcription in the presence of cAMP. E. coli catabolite activator protein
   3980..4072    -  CDS            lacI (fragment): lac repressor; lacI; The lac repressor binds to the lac operator to inhibit transcription in E. coli. This inhibition can be relieved by adding lactose or isopropyl-β-D-thiogalactopyranoside (IPTG).
   4255..4840    -  rep_origin     ori: high-copy-number ColE1/pMB1/pBR322/pUC origin of replication
   5011..5871    -  CDS            AmpR: β-lactamase; bla; confers resistance to ampicillin, carbenicillin, and related antibiotics
   5872..5976    -  promoter       AmpR promoter: bla
   6003..6431    +  rep_origin     f1 ori (sequence partly withheld): f1 bacteriophage origin of replication; arrow indicates direction of (+) strand synthesis
