[The description below was written by a language model from this plasmid's Addgene catalogue record and pLannotate feature annotations shown in this document.]
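Description:
pCMV6-Neo-ISG15-LRAA is a mammalian expression plasmid built on the commercial pCMV6-Neo backbone for overexpression of a nonconjugatable form of human ISG15. The assembled sequence is about 6.4 kb. It is propagated in E. coli through a high-copy ColE1/pUC-type origin with ampicillin selection (AmpR under its own bla promoter). An f1 phage origin is also present, along with leftover lac-region fragments (lacZα, lac promoter/operator, a lacI fragment) that are backbone remnants rather than functional parts of the design.

The payload is the human ISG15 coding sequence, cloned as a roughly 685 bp insert between NotI sites. It is driven by the human cytomegalovirus immediate early enhancer and promoter and terminated by the human growth hormone polyadenylation signal. A T7 promoter lies between the CMV promoter and the insert, which could in principle support in vitro transcription. No epitope tag or reporter is annotated. A separate cassette, consisting of the SV40 enhancer/early promoter, the neo (nptII) gene and the SV40 poly(A) signal, confers G418 resistance for selecting stably transfected mammalian cells; a short ble fragment annotated after neo appears to be residual.

ISG15 is an interferon-induced, ubiquitin-like protein that acts either free or through covalent attachment to target proteins (ISGylation). The LRAA mutation was introduced by site-directed mutagenesis of the parental wild-type ISG15 plasmid in the same backbone, and the record describes the resulting protein as nonconjugative. The name suggests alanine replacement of the C-terminal glycine pair needed for conjugation, though the record does not give the residue changes explicitly. The construct serves as a counterpart to wild-type ISG15, separating ISGylation-dependent effects from those of unconjugated ISG15. The associated study concerned respiratory syncytial virus infection.
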