Addgene plasmid #80405: pCMV6-Neo-ISG15-LRAA
Purpose: overexpression of nonconjugative ISG15
Depositing lab: Isidoro Martinez. Depositing organization: Instituto de Salud Carlos III. Publication: ISG15 Is Upregulated in Respiratory Syncytial Virus Infection and Reduces Virus Growth through Protein ISGylation. Gonzalez-Sanz R, Mata M, Bermejo-Martin J, Alvarez A, Cortijo J, Melero JA, Martinez I. J Virol. 2016 Jan 13;90(7):3428-38. doi: 10.1128/JVI.02695-15. PubMed 26763998.
Backbone
  Vector backbone: pCMV6-Neo
  Backbone manufacturer: Origene
  Backbone size w/o insert (bp): 5835
  Vector type: Mammalian Expression
  Selectable markers: Neomycin (select with G418)
Growth in bacteria
  Bacterial resistance: Ampicillin, 100 μg/mL
  Growth temperature: 37°C
  Growth strain: DH5alpha
  Copy number: Unknown
Gene/Insert
  Gene/Insert name: ISG15
  Species: H. sapiens (human)
  Insert size (bp): 685
  Mutation: nonconjugative ISG15, LRAA
  GenBank ID: NM_005101.3
  Entrez Gene: ISG15 (a.k.a. G1P2, IFI15, IMD38, IP17, UCRP, hUCRP)
  Promoter: CMV
  Cloning method: Restriction Enzyme; 5′ cloning site NotI (unknown if destroyed); 3′ cloning site NotI (unknown if destroyed)
  Sequencing primers: 5′ CMV-F; 3′ hGH-PA-R
Terms and licenses: Academic/Nonprofit Terms; Industry Terms: Not Available to Industry
Depositor comments: Synthesis of the nonconjugative ISG15 plasmid pCMV6-Neo-ISG15-LRAA from pCMV6-Neo-ISG15 (Addgene plasmid 80404) was performed by directed mutagenesis using the Phusion site-directed mutagenesis kit (Thermo Scientific), following the manufacturer′s instructions, with the following primers: forward, (5′CCTGCGGGCAGCCGGCACAGAGCCTGGCGGGCGGAGC3′), and reverse, (5′GGCTGCCCGCAGGCGCAGATTCATGAACACGGT3′).
How to cite: pCMV6-Neo-ISG15-LRAA was a gift from Isidoro Martinez (Addgene plasmid # 80405 ; http://n2t.net/addgene:80405 ; RRID:Addgene_80405)
