>Addgene plasmid #80405 | pCMV6-Neo-ISG15-LRAA | addgene partial sequence | sequence record 152863 | CMV-F 5'-CGCAAATGGGCGGTAGGCGTG-3'
CTATATAAGCAGAGCTCGTTTAGTGAACCGTCAGAATTTTGTAATACGACTCACTATAGGGCGGCCGCGG
TGCTGCCTGCCGAAGCCGGCGGCTGAGAGGCAGCGAACTCATCTTTGCCAGTACAGGAGCTCGTGCCGTG
GCCCACAGCCCACAGCCCACAGCCATGGGCTGGGACCTGACGGTGAAGATGCTGGCGGGCAACGAATTCC
AGGTGTCCCTGAGCAGCTCCATGTCGGTGTCAGAGCTGAAGGCGCAGATCACCCAGAAGATCGGCGTGCA
CGCCTTCCAGCAGCGTCTGGCTGTCCACCCGAGCGGTGTGGCGCTGCAGGACAGGGTCCCCCTTGCCAGC
CAGGGCCTGGGCCCCGGCAGCACGGTCCTGCTGGTGGTGGACAAATGCGACGAA
[210 nt withheld, positions 405-614]
AATCTGCGCCTGCGGGCAGCCGGCACAGAGCCTGGCGGGCGGAGCTAAGGGCCTCCACCAGCATCCGAGC
AGGATCAAGGGCCGGAAATAAAGGCTGTTGTAAAGAGGCGGCCGCGGTCATAGCTGTTTCCTGAACAGAT
CCCGGGTGGCATCCCTGTGACCCCTCCCCAGTGCCTCTCCTGGCCCTGGAAGTTGCCACTCCAGTGCCCA
CCAGCCTTGTCCTAATAAAATTAAGTTGCATCATTTTGTCTGACTAGGTGTCCTTCTATAATATTATGGG
GTGGA
