>Addgene plasmid #80405 | pCMV6-Neo-ISG15-LRAA | addgene partial sequence | sequence record 152866 | SV40pro-F2 5'-CCCCATGGCTGACTAATTTTT-3'
GCCGAGGCCGCCTCGGCCTCTGAGCTATTCCAGAAGTAGTGAGGAGGCTTTTTTGGAGGCCTAGGCTTTT
GCAAAAAGCTCCCGGGAGCTTGTATATCCATTTTCGGATCTGATCAAGAGACAGGATGAGGATCGTTTCG
CATGATTGAACAAGATGGATTGCACGCAGGTTCTCCGGCCGCTTGGGTGGAGAGGCTATTCGGCTATGAC
TGGGCACAACAGACAATCGGCTGCTCTGATGCCGCCGTGTTCCGGCTGTCAGCGCAGGGGCGCCCGGTTC
TTTTTGTCAAGACCGACCTGTCCGGTGCCCTGAATGAACTGCAGGACGAGGCAGCGCGGCTATCGTGGCT
GGCCACGACGGGCGTTCCTTGCGCAGCTGTGCTCGACGTTGTCACTGAAGCGGGAAGGGACTGGCTGCTA
TTGGGCGAAGTGCCGGGGCAGGATCTCCTGTCATCTCACCTTGCTCCTGCCGAGAAAGTATCCATCATGG
CTGATGCAATGCGGCGGCTGCATACGCTTGATCCGGCTACCTGCCCATTCGACCACCAAGCGAAACATCG
CATCGAGCGAGCACGTACTCGGATGGAAGCCGGTCTTGTCGATCAGGATGATCTGGACGAAGAGCATCAG
GGGCTCGCGCCAGCCGAACTGTTCGCCAGGCTCAAGGCGCGCATGCCCGACGGCGAGGATCTCGTCGTGA
CCCATGGCGATGCCTGCTTGCCGAATATCATGGTGGAAAATGGCCGCTTTTCTGGATTCATCGACTGTGG
CCGGCTGGGTGTGGCGGACCGCTATCAGGACATAGCGTTGGCTACCCGTGATATTGCTGAAGAGCTTGGC
GGCGAATGGGCTGACCGCTTCCTCGTGCTTTACGGTATCGCCGCTCCCGATTCGCAGCGCATCGCCTTCT
ATCGCCTTCTTGACGAGTTCTTCTGAGCGGGACTCTGGGGTTCGAAATGACCGACCAAGCGACGCCCAAC
CTGCCATCACGAGATTTCGATTCCACCGCCGCCTTCTA
